Addgene plasmid #163440: pET28_KPNA1
Purpose: Bacterial expression of His-tagged KPNA1 in the pET28 protein expression backbone
Depositing lab: Sanford Simon. Depositing organization: Rockefeller University.
Backbone
  Vector backbone: pET28 a (+)
  Vector type: Bacterial Expression
Growth in bacteria
  Bacterial resistance: Kanamycin, 50 μg/mL
  Growth temperature: 37°C
  Growth strain: DH5alpha
  Copy number: High Copy
Gene/Insert
  Gene/Insert name: KPNA1 (alt names: RCH2; SRP1)
  Species: H. sapiens (human)
  Entrez Gene: KPNA1 (a.k.a. IPOA5, NPI-1, RCH2, SRP1)
  Promoter: T7
  Tag / fusion protein: 6xHis (N terminal on insert); 6xHis (C terminal on insert)
  Cloning method: Gibson Cloning
Terms and licenses: Academic/Nonprofit Terms; Industry Terms: Not Available to Industry
How to cite: pET28_KPNA1 was a gift from Sanford Simon (Addgene plasmid # 163440)
