[The description below was written by a language model from this plasmid's Addgene catalogue record and pLannotate feature annotations shown in this document.]
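Description:
pET28_KPNA1 is a bacterial expression plasmid built on the pET28a(+) backbone for producing a His-tagged human importin-α family protein in E. coli. It is 6,879 nt in the sequenced record. It replicates from a ColE1/pMB1-type origin, accompanied by the bom region and the rop gene, and is selected with kanamycin through the aph(3')-Ia KanR marker. The catalogue lists it as high copy, although rop normally moderates copy number. An f1 origin is also present, along with short remnants of the tetracycline resistance gene that are backbone relics rather than functional markers.

The expression cassette has the standard pET layout. A T7 promoter is followed directly by a lac operator and the T7 gene 10 ribosome binding site, and the plasmid carries its own lacI gene. Transcription therefore depends on T7 RNA polymerase supplied by the host and is repressed until IPTG or lactose is added. The open reading frame begins with an N-terminal 6xHis tag and a thrombin cleavage site that allows this tag to be removed. The insert, introduced by Gibson cloning, comes next, followed by a C-terminal His tag and the T7 terminator. Annotations such as capTEV, 9xHis and SET1 fragments are most likely partial matches to the His tags and vector-derived sequence.

There is one discrepancy. The catalogue names the insert as KPNA1, but the automated annotation of the roughly 1.6 kb coding region matches it to KPNA2 (IMA1_HUMAN). The overlapping historical aliases of these paralogues (SRP1, RCH1/RCH2) could be a source of confusion, so the insert's identity should be checked against the sequence. Both proteins are NLS-binding adapters that link cargo to importin-β (KPNB1). The plasmid is suited to making recombinant protein for affinity purification, though the record does not state specific downstream applications.
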