Features (pLannotate 1.2.2; 21 found; start..end, strand, type, name):
    120..138     +  promoter       T7 promoter: promoter for bacteriophage T7 RNA polymerase
    139..163     +  protein_bind   lac operator: The lac repressor binds to the lac operator to inhibit transcription in E. coli. This inhibition can be relieved by adding lactose or isopropyl-β-D-thiogalactopyranoside (IPTG). lac repressor encoded by lacI
    178..200     +  RBS            RBS: efficient ribosome binding site from bacteriophage T7 gene 10 (Olins and Rangwala, 1989)
    219..235     +  CDS            capTEV™ (fragment): composite tag for in vivo biotinylation, TEV protease cleavage, and 6xHis tagging
    246..263     +  CDS            thrombin site: thrombin recognition and cleavage site
    267..1853    +  CDS            KPNA2 (sequence withheld): IMA1_HUMAN - Also known as RCH1, SRP1. Experimental evidence at protein level: Swiss-Prot protein existence level 1. Functions in nuclear protein import as an adapter protein for nuclear receptor KPNB1. Binds specifically and directly to substrates containing either a simple or bipartite NLS motif. Docking of the importin/substrate complex to the nuclear pore complex (NPC) is mediated by KPNB1 through binding to nucleoporin FxFG repeats and the complex is subsequently translocated through the pore by an energy requiring, Ran-dependent mechanism. At the nucleoplasmic side of the NPC, Ran binds
   1863..1880    +  CDS            9xHis (fragment): 9xHis affinity tag
   1890..1939    +  CDS            SET1 (fragment): solubility-enhancement tag derived from T7 phage gene 10B
   1947..1994    +  terminator     T7 terminator: transcription terminator for bacteriophage T7 RNA polymerase
   2031..2459    +  rep_origin     f1 ori (sequence partly withheld): f1 bacteriophage origin of replication; arrow indicates direction of (+) strand synthesis
   2512..2569    +  promoter       AmpR promoter (fragment): bla
   2578..3393    -  CDS            KanR: aminoglycoside phosphotransferase; aph(3')-Ia; confers resistance to kanamycin in bacteria or G418 (Geneticin®) in eukaryotes
   3515..4103    +  rep_origin     ori: high-copy-number ColE1/pMB1/pBR322/pUC origin of replication
   4289..4428    -  misc_feature   bom: basis of mobility region from pBR322
   4530..4721    -  CDS            rop: Rop protein, which maintains plasmids at low copy number; rop
   4738..5118    +  CDS            YPB1_ECOLX: Protein predicted: Swiss-Prot protein existence level 4. From Escherichia coli.
   5190..5481    -  CDS            TcR (fragment): tetracycline efflux protein; tet; confers resistance to tetracycline
   5496..5517    -  protein_bind   CAP binding site: CAP binding activates transcription in the presence of cAMP. E. coli catabolite activator protein
   5530..6612    -  CDS            lacI: lac repressor; lacI; The lac repressor binds to the lac operator to inhibit transcription in E. coli. This inhibition can be relieved by adding lactose or isopropyl-β-D-thiogalactopyranoside (IPTG).
   6613..6690    -  promoter       lacI promoter: lacI
   6698..98      -  CDS            TcR (fragment) (across the origin): tetracycline efflux protein; tet; confers resistance to tetracycline
>Addgene plasmid #163440 | pET28_KPNA1 | addgene full sequence | sequence record 321641 | Addgene NGS Result
CCCGATCTTCCCCATCGGTGATGTCGGCGATATAGGCGCCAGCAACCGCACCTGTGGCGCCGGTGATGCC
GGCCACGATGCGTCCGGCGTAGAGGATCGAGATCTCGATCCCGCGAAATTAATACGACTCACTATAGGGG
AATTGTGAGCGGATAACAATTCCCCTCTAGAAATAATTTTGTTTAACTTTAAGAAGGAGATATACCATGG
GCAGCAGCCATCATCATCATCATCACAGCAGCGGCCTGGTGCCGCGCGGCAGCCAT
[1587 nt withheld, positions 267-1853]
TAGCTCGAGCACCACCACCACCACCACTGAGATCCGGCTGCTAACAAAGCCCGAAAGGAAGCTGAGTTGG
CTGCTGCCACCGCTGAGCAATAACTAGCATAACCCCTTGGGGCCTCTAAACGGGTCTTGAGGGGTTTTTT
GCTGAAAGGAGGAACTATATCCGGATTGGCGAATGGG
[124 nt withheld, positions 2031-2154]
C
[91 nt withheld, positions 2156-2246]
A
[49 nt withheld, positions 2248-2296]
CCTTTGACGTTGGAGTCCACGTTCTTT
[37 nt withheld, positions 2324-2360]
ACCCTATCTCGGTCTATTCTTTTGATTTATAAGGGATTTTGCCGATTTCGGCCTATTGGTTAAAAAATGA
GCTGATTTAACAAAAATTTAACGCGAATTTTAACAAAATATTAACGCTTACAATTTAGGTGGCACTTTTC
GGGGAAATGTGCGCGGAACCCCTATTTGTTTATTTTTCTAAATACATTCAAATATGTATCCGCTCATGAA
TTAATTCTTAGAAAAACTCATCGAGCATCAAATGAAACTTCAATTTATTCATATCAGGATTATCAATACC
ATATTTTTGAAAAAGCCGTTTCTGTAATGAAGGAGAAAACTCACCGAGGCAGTTCCATAGGATGGCAAGA
TCCTGGTATCGGTCTGCGATTCCGACTCGTCCAACATCAATACAACCTATTAATTTCCCCTCGTCAAAAA
TAAGGTTATCAAGTGAGAAATCACCATGAGTGACGACTGAATCCGGTGAGAATGGCAAAAGTTTATGCAT
TTCTTTCCAGACTTGTTCAACAGGCCAGCCATTACGCTCGTCATCAAAATCACTCGCATCAACCAAACCG
TTATTCATTCGTGATTGCGCCTGAGCGAGACGAAATACGCGATCGCTGTTAAAAGGACAATTACAAACAG
GAATCGAATGCAACCGGCGCAGGAACACTGCCAGCGCATCAACAATATTTTCACCTGAATCAGGATATTC
TTCTAATACCTGGAATGCTGTTTTCCCGGGGATCGCAGTGGTGAGTAACCATGCATCATCAGGAGTACGG
ATAAAATGCTTGATGGTCGGAAGAGGCATAAATTCCGTCAGCCAGTTTAGTCTGACCATCTCATCTGTAA
CATCATTGGCAACGCTACCTTTGCCATGTTTCAGAAACAACTCTGGCGCATCGGGCTTCCCATACAATCG
ATAGATTGTCGCACCTGATTGCCCGACATTATCGCGAGCCCATTTATACCCATATAAATCAGCATCCATG
TTGGAATTTAATCGCGGCCTAGAGCAAGACGTTTCCCGTTGAATATGGCTCATAACACCCCTTGTATTAC
TGTTTATGTAAGCAGACAGTTTTATTGTTCATGACCAAAATCCCTTAACGTGAGTTTTCGTTCCACTGAG
CGTCAGACCCCGTAGAAAAGATCAAAGGATCTTCTTGAGATCCTTTTTTTCTGCGCGTAATCTGCTGCTT
GCAAACAAAAAAACCACCGCTACCAGCGGTGGTTTGTTTGCCGGATCAAGAGCTACCAACTCTTTTTCCG
AAGGTAACTGGCTTCAGCAGAGCGCAGATACCAAATACTGTCCTTCTAGTGTAGCCGTAGTTAGGCCACC
ACTTCAAGAACTCTGTAGCACCGCCTACATACCTCGCTCTGCTAATCCTGTTACCAGTGGCTGCTGCCAG
TGGCGATAAGTCGTGTCTTACCGGGTTGGACTCAAGACGATAGTTACCGGATAAGGCGCAGCGGTCGGGC
TGAACGGGGGGTTCGTGCACACAGCCCAGCTTGGAGCGAACGACCTACACCGAACTGAGATACCTACAGC
GTGAGCTATGAGAAAGCGCCACGCTTCCCGAAGGGAGAAAGGCGGACAGGTATCCGGTAAGCGGCAGGGT
CGGAACAGGAGAGCGCACGAGGGAGCTTCCAGGGGGAAACGCCTGGTATCTTTATAGTCCTGTCGGGTTT
CGCCACCTCTGACTTGAGCGTCGATTTTTGTGATGCTCGTCAGGGGGGCGGAGCCTATGGAAAAACGCCA
GCAACGCGGCCTTTTTACGGTTCCTGGCCTTTTGCTGGCCTTTTGCTCACATGTTCTTTCCTGCGTTATC
CCCTGATTCTGTGGATAACCGTATTACCGCCTTTGAGTGAGCTGATACCGCTCGCCGCAGCCGAACGACC
GAGCGCAGCGAGTCAGTGAGCGAGGAAGCGGAAGAGCGCCTGATGCGGTATTTTCTCCTTACGCATCTGT
GCGGTATTTCACACCGCAATGGTGCACTCTCAGTACAATCTGCTCTGATGCCGCATAGTTAAGCCAGTAT
ACACTCCGCTATCGCTACGTGACTGGGTCATGGCTGCGCCCCGACACCCGCCAACACCCGCTGACGCGCC
CTGACGGGCTTGTCTGCTCCCGGCATCCGCTTACAGACAAGCTGTGACCGTCTCCGGGAGCTGCATGTGT
CAGAGGTTTTCACCGTCATCACCGAAACGCGCGAGGCAGCTGCGGTAAAGCTCATCAGCGTGGTCGTGAA
GCGATTCACAGATGTCTGCCTGTTCATCCGCGTCCAGCTCGTTGAGTTTCTCCAGAAGCGTTAATGTCTG
GCTTCTGATAAAGCGGGCCATGTTAAGGGCGGTTTTTTCCTGTTTGGTCACTGATGCCTCCGTGTAAGGG
GGATTTCTGTTCATGGGGGTAATGATACCGATGAAACGAGAGAGGATGCTCACGATACGGGTTACTGATG
ATGAACATGCCCGGTTACTGGAACGTTGTGAGGGTAAACAACTGGCGGTATGGATGCGGCGGGACCAGAG
AAAAATCACTCAGGGTCAATGCCAGCGCTTCGTTAATACAGATGTAGGTGTTCCACAGGGTAGCCAGCAG
CATCCTGCGATGCAGATCCGGAACATAATGGTGCAGGGCGCTGACTTCCGCGTTTCCAGACTTTACGAAA
CACGGAAACCGAAGACCATTCATGTTGTTGCTCAGGTCGCAGACGTTTTGCAGCAGCAGTCGCTTCACGT
TCGCTCGCGTATCGGTGATTCATTCTGCTAACCAGTAAGGCAACCCCGCCAGCCTAGCCGGGTCCTCAAC
GACAGGAGCACGATCATGCGCACCCGTGGGGCCGCCATGCCGGCGATAATGGCCTGCTTCTCGCCGAAAC
GTTTGGTGGCGGGACCAGTGACGAAGGCTTGAGCGAGGGCGTGCAAGATTCCGAATACCGCAAGCGACAG
GCCGATCATCGTCGCGCTCCAGCGAAAGCGGTCCTCGCCGAAAATGACCCAGAGCGCTGCCGGCACCTGT
CCTACGAGTTGCATGATAAAGAAGACAGTCATAAGTGCGGCGACGATAGTCATGCCCCGCGCCCACCGGA
AGGAGCTGACTGGGTTGAAGGCTCTCAAGGGCATCGGTCGAGATCCCGGTGCCTAATGAGTGAGCTAACT
TACATTAATTGCGTTGCGCTCACTGCCCGCTTTCCAGTCGGGAAACCTGTCGTGCCAGCTGCATTAATGA
ATCGGCCAACGCGCGGGGAGAGGCGGTTTGCGTATTGGGCGCCAGGGTGGTTTTTCTTTTCACCAGTGAG
ACGGGCAACAGCTGATTGCCCTTCACCGCCTGGCCCTGAGAGAGTTGCAGCAAGCGGTCCACGCTGGTTT
GCCCCAGCAGGCGAAAATCCTGTTTGATGGTGGTTAACGGCGGGATATAACATGAGCTGTCTTCGGTATC
GTCGTATCCCACTACCGAGATATCCGCACCAACGCGCAGCCCGGACTCGGTAATGGCGCGCATTGCGCCC
AGCGCCATCTGATCGTTGGCAACCAGCATCGCAGTGGGAACGATGCCCTCATTCAGCATTTGCATGGTTT
GTTGAAAACCGGACATGGCACTCCAGTCGCCTTCCCGTTCCGCTATCGGCTGAATTTGATTGCGAGTGAG
ATATTTATGCCAGCCAGCCAGACGCAGACGCGCCGAGACAGAACTTAATGGGCCCGCTAACAGCGCGATT
TGCTGGTGACCCAATGCGACCAGATGCTCCACGCCCAGTCGCGTACCGTCTTCATGGGAGAAAATAATAC
TGTTGATGGGTGTCTGGTCAGAGACATCAAGAAATAACGCCGGAACATTAGTGCAGGCAGCTTCCACAGC
AATGGCATCCTGGTCATCCAGCGGATAGTTAATGATCAGCCCACTGACGCGTTGCGCGAGAAGATTGTGC
ACCGCCGCTTTACAGGCTTCGACGCCGCTTCGTTCTACCATCGACACCACCACGCTGGCACCCAGTTGAT
CGGCGCGAGATTTAATCGCCGCGACAATTTGCGACGGCGCGTGCAGGGCCAGACTGGAGGTGGCAACGCC
AATCAGCAACGACTGTTTGCCCGCCAGTTGTTGTGCCACGCGGTTGGGAATGTAATTCAGCTCCGCCATC
GCCGCTTCCACTTTTTCCCGCGTTTTCGCAGAAACGTGGCTGGCCTGGTTCACCACGCGGGAAACGGTCT
GATAAGAGACACCGGCATACTCTGCGACATCGTATAACGTTACTGGTTTCACATTCACCACCCTGAATTG
ACTCTCTTCCGGGCGCTATCATGCCATACCGCGAAAGGTTTTGCGCCATTCGATGGTGTCCGGGATCTCG
ACGCTCTCCCTTATGCGACTCCTGCATTAGGAAGCAGCCCAGTAGTAGGTTGAGGCCGTTGAGCACCGCC
GCCGCAAGGAATGGTGCATGCAAGGAGATGGCGCCCAACAGTCCCCCGGCCACGGGGCCTGCCACCATAC
CCACGCCGAAACAAGCGCTCATGAGCCCGAAGTGGCGAG
